>Addgene plasmid #47340 | pCMV10/3xflag-Clock F122D | addgene partial sequence | sequence record 69301 | cmv-fwd
GTGAACCGTCAGAATTAACCATGGACTACAAAGACCATGACGGTGATTATAAAGATCATGACATCGATTA
CAAGGATGACGATGACAAGCTTGCGGCCGCGATGGTGTTTACCGTAAGCTGTAGTAAAATGAGCTCAATT
GTTGACAGAGATGACAGTAGTATTTTTGATGGATTGGTGGAAGAAGATGACAAGGACAAAGCAAAAAGAG
TATCTAGAAACAAATCAGAAAAGAAACGTAGAGATCAGTTCAATGTCCTCATTAAGGAGCTGGGGTCTAT
GCTTCCTGGTAACGCGAGAAAGATGGACAAGTCTACTGTTCTACAGAAGAGCATTGATTTTTTGCGCAAA
CATAAAGAGACCACTGCACAGTCAGATGCTAGTGAGATTCGACAGGACTGGAAACCCACATTCCTTAGTA
ATGAAGAGTTTACACAGTTAATGTTAGAGGCTCTTGATGGTTTTGACTTAGCGATCATGACAGATGGAAG
TATAATATATGTATCTGAGAGTGTAACTTCGTTACTTGAACATTTACCATCTGATCTTGTGGATCAAAGT
ATATTTAATTTTATCCCAGAGGGAGAACATTCAGAGGTTTATAAGATACTCTCTACTCATCTGCTGGAAA
GTGACTCATTAACCCCTGAGTACTTAAAATCAAAAAATCAGTTAGAATTCTGTTGTCACATGCTTCGAGG
AACAATAGACCCAAAGGAGCCATCCACCTATGAATATGTGAGATTTATAGGAAATTTTAAATCTTTAACC
AGTGTATCAACTTCAACACACAATGGTTTTGAAGGAACTATACAACGCACACATAGGCCTTCTTATGAAG
ATAGAGTTTGTTTTGTAGCTACTGTCAGAT
