[The description below was written by a language model from this plasmid's Addgene catalogue record.]
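Description:
pCMV10/3xflag-Clock F122D is a mammalian expression plasmid built on a commercial 3xFLAG CMV-10 type backbone. It is propagated in standard E. coli cloning strains under ampicillin selection. The record gives no feature table, so the bacterial origin of replication, the polyadenylation signal and any mammalian selection marker are not documented here, and the copy number is listed as unknown.

The insert is mouse Clock, which encodes the bHLH-PAS transcription factor that heterodimerises with BMAL1 to drive circadian gene expression. It was cloned between NotI and BglII sites, both of which remain intact. Transcription is driven by the CMV promoter, a strong constitutive promoter suited to transient expression in transfected mammalian cells. The protein is fused to a 3xFLAG epitope tag, which allows sensitive detection and immunoprecipitation with anti-FLAG antibodies. The record does not state explicitly which terminus carries the tag.

The coding sequence carries a single substitution, F122D, which replaces a hydrophobic phenylalanine with a charged aspartate. The stated purpose is use in co-immunoprecipitation experiments. The plasmid is associated with a structural study of the CLOCK:BMAL1 heterodimer, which suggests the mutant was designed to test how this residue contributes to complex formation with a partner protein, most likely by comparison with wild-type tagged CLOCK. The record does not describe the position of the residue in the protein or the effect of the mutation.
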