Addgene plasmid #47340: pCMV10/3xflag-Clock F122D
Purpose: Mutation used for co-IPs
Depositing lab: Joseph Takahashi. Depositing organization: University of Texas Southwestern Medical Center. Publication: Crystal structure of the heterodimeric CLOCK:BMAL1 transcriptional activator complex. Huang N, Chelliah Y, Shan Y, Taylor CA, Yoo SH, Partch C, Green CB, Zhang H, Takahashi JS. Science. 2012 Jul 13;337(6091):189-94. doi: 10.1126/science.1222804. Epub 2012 May 31. PubMed 22653727.
Backbone
  Vector backbone: pCMV103Xflag
  Backbone manufacturer: sigma
  Vector type: Mammalian Expression
Growth in bacteria
  Bacterial resistance: Ampicillin, 100 μg/mL
  Growth temperature: 37°C
  Growth strain: DH5alpha
  Copy number: Unknown
Gene/Insert
  Gene/Insert name: Clock
  Species: M. musculus (mouse)
  Mutation: F122D
  Entrez Gene: Clock (a.k.a. 5330400M04Rik, KAT13D)
  Promoter: CMV
  Tag / fusion protein: 3x Flag
  Cloning method: Restriction Enzyme; 5′ cloning site NotI (not destroyed); 3′ cloning site BglII (not destroyed)
  Sequencing primers: 5′ CMV-F
Terms and licenses: Academic/Nonprofit Terms; Industry Terms: Not Available to Industry
How to cite: pCMV10/3xflag-Clock F122D was a gift from Joseph Takahashi (Addgene plasmid # 47340 ; http://n2t.net/addgene:47340 ; RRID:Addgene_47340)
